>Addgene plasmid #153430 | pRepair-SGFP2-CTNNB1 | depositor full sequence | sequence record 297706 | pRepair-SGFP2-CTNNB1 sequence 5282 bps
TTACCAATGCTTAATCAGTGAGGCACCTATCTCAGCGATCTGTCTATTTCGTTCATCCATAGTTGCCTGA
CTCCCCGTCGTGTAGATAACTACGATACGGGAGGGCTTACCATCTGGCCCCAGTGCTGCAATGATACCGC
GAGACCCACGCTCACCGGCTCCAGATTTATCAGCAATAAACCAGCCAGCCGGAAGGGCCGAGCGCAGAAG
TGGTCCTGCAACTTTATCCGCCTCCATCCAGTCTATTAATTGTTGCCGGGAAGCTAGAGTAAGTAGTTCG
CCAGTTAATAGTTTGCGCAACGTTGTTGCCATTGCTACAGGCATCGTGGTGTCACGCTCGTCGTTTGGTA
TGGCTTCATTCAGCTCCGGTTCCCAACGATCAAGGCGAGTTACATGATCCCCCATGTTGTGCAAAAAAGC
GGTTAGCTCCTTCGGTCCTCCGATCGTTGTCAGAAGTAAGTTGGCCGCAGTGTTATCACTCATGGTTATG
GCAGCACTGCATAATTCTCTTACTGTCATGCCATCCGTAAGATGCTTTTCTGTGACTGGTGAGTACTCAA
CCAAGTCATTCTGAGAATAGTGTATGCGGCGACCGAGTTGCTCTTGCCCGGCGTCAATACGGGATAATAC
CGCGCCACATAGCAGAACTTTAAAAGTGCTCATCATTGGAAAACGTTCTTCGGGGCGAAAACTCTCAAGG
ATCTTACCGCTGTTGAGATCCAGTTCGATGTAACCCACTCGTGCACCCAACTGATCTTCAGCATCTTTTA
CTTTCACCAGCGTTTCTGGGTGAGCAAAAACAGGAAGGCAAAATGCCGCAAAAAAGGGAATAAGGGCGAC
ACGGAAATGTTGAATACTCATACTCTTCCTTTTTCAATATTATTGAAGCATTTATCAGGGTTATTGTCTC
ATGAGCGGATACATATTTGAATGTATTTAGAAAAATAAACAAATAGGGGTTCCGCGCACATTTCCCCGAA
AAGTGCCACCTAAATTGTAAGCGTTAATATTTTGTTAAAATTCGCGTTAAATTTTTGTTAAATCAGCTCA
TTTTTTAACCAATAGGCCGAAATCGGCAAAATCCCTTATAAATCAAAAGAATAGACCGAGATAGGGT
[37 nt withheld, positions 1118-1154]
AAAGAACGTGGACTCCAACGTCAAAGG
[49 nt withheld, positions 1182-1230]
T
[91 nt withheld, positions 1232-1322]
G
[124 nt withheld, positions 1324-1447]
CCCATTCGCCATTCAGGCTGCGCAACTGTTGGGAAGGGCGATCGGTGCGGGCCTCTTCGCTATTACGCCA
GCTGGCGAAAGGGGGATGTGCTGCAAGGCGATTAAGTTGGGTAACGCCAGGGTTTTCCCAGTCACGACGT
TGTAAAACGACGGCCAGTGAGCGCGCGTAATACGACTCACTATAGGGCGAATTGGAGCTGATGCAGTTTT
TTTCAATATTGCACAATAAAGGCAAAATACGGACAAATTAGATGATAAGATTTATATAAATTTTTAAAAT
ATTGATCAAAATATGTATCCATATTGGTAATATTTGTATTTATAATAAATCATTGCTGTAAATTTGAACT
TAGAAAAATTTTACTAATAAAGGTGCTTTTGTGTTGCAAACTTTCATTTGAAAAGTAATTTTTCTTTGTA
CCAAAAAATCTAAAATTCGCTATTCTAGTCACCAAAATTTGCTTTATGAAAAATAATTTTTGATGGCACT
ATATCAGAAAACAACTTGTTAAAGAAAATGTGGAGTTTTTAAAATCCCACTGTACCTCTGTTATCCAAAG
GGGATCTGTGAATTTTTCTGTGAAAGGTTAAAAAAGGAGAGACCTTTAGGAATTCAGAGAGCAGCTGATT
TTTGAATAGTGTTTTCCCCTCCCTGGCTTTTATTATTACAACTCTGTGCTTTTTCATCACCATCCTGAAT
ATCTATAATTAATATTTATACTATTAATAAAAAGACATTTTTGGTAAGGAGGAGTTTTCACTGAAGTTCA
GCAGTGATGGAGCTGTGGTTGAGGTGTCTGGAGGAGACCATGAGGTCTGCGTTTCACTAACCTGGTAAAA
GAGGATATGGGTTTTTTTTGTGGGTGTAATAGTGACATTTAACAGGTATCCCAGTGACTTAGGAGTATTA
ATCAAGCTAAATTTAAATCCTAATGACTTTTGATTAACTTTTTTTAGGGTATTTGAAGTATACCATACAA
CTGTTTTGAAAATCCAGCGTGGACAATGGTGAGCAAGGGCGAGGAGCTGTTCACCGGGGTGGTGCCCATC
CTGGTCGAGCTGGACGGCGACGTAAACGGCCACAAGTTCAGCGTGTCCGGCGAGGGCGAGGGCGATGCCA
CCTACGGCAAGCTGACCCTGAAGTTCATCTGCACCACCGGCAAGCTGCCCGTGCCCTGGCCCACCCTCGT
GACCACCCTGACCTACGGCGTGCAGTGCTTCGCCCGCTACCCCGACCACATGAAGCAGCACGACTTCTTC
AAGTCCGCCATGCCCGAAGGCTACGTCCAGGAGCGCACCATCTTCTTCAAGGACGACGGCAACTACAAGA
CCCGCGCCGAGGTGAAGTTCGAGGGCGACACCCTGGTGAACCGCATCGAGCTGAAGGGCATCGACTTCAA
GGAGGACGGCAACATCCTGGGGCACAAGCTGGAGTACAACTACAACAGCCACAACGTCTATATCACCGCC
GACAAGCAGAAGAACGGCATCAAGGCCAACTTCAAGATCCGCCACAACATCGAGGACGGCGGCGTGCAGC
TCGCCGACCACTACCAGCAGAACACCCCCATCGGCGACGGCCCCGTGCTGCTGCCCGACAACCACTACCT
GAGCACCCAGTCCAAGCTGAGCAAAGACCCCAACGAGAAGCGCGATCACATGGTCCTGCTGGAGTTCGTG
ACCGCCGCCGGGATCACTCTCGGCATGGACGAGCTGTACAAGATGGCTACTCAAGGTTTGTGTCATTAAA
TCTTTAGTTACTGAATTGGGGCTCTGCTTCGTTGCCATTAAGCCAGTCTGGCTGAGATCCCCCTGCTTTC
CTCTCTCCCTGCTTACTTGTCAGGCTACCTTTTGCTCCATTTTCTGCTCACTCCTCCTAATGGCTTGGTG
AAATAGCAAACAAGCCACCAGCAGGAATCTAGTCTGGATGACTGCTTCTGGAGCCTGGATGCAGTACCAT
TCTTCCACTGATTCAGTGAGTAACTGTTAGGTGGTTCCCTAAGGGATTAGGTATTTCATCACTGAGCTAA
CCCTGGCTATCATTCTGCTTTTCTTGGCTGTCTTTCAGATTTGACTTTATTTCTAAAAATATTTCAATGG
GTCATATCACAGATTCTTTTTTTTTAAATTAAAGTAACATTTCCAATCTACTAATGCTAATACTGTTTCG
TATTTATAGCTGATTTGATGGAGTTGGACATGGCCATGGAACCAGACAGAAAAGCGGCTGTTAGTCACTG
GCAGCAACAGTCTTACCTGGACTCTGGAATCCATTCTGGTGCCACTACCACAGCTCCTTCTCTGAGTGGT
AAAGGCAATCCTGAGGAAGAGGATGTGGATACCTCCCAAGTCCTGTATGAGTGGGAACAGGGATTTTCTC
AGTCCTTCACTCAAGAACAAGTAGCTGGTAAGAGTATTATTTTTCATTGCCTTACTGAAAGTCAGAATGC
AGTTTTGAGAACTAAAAAGTTAGTGTATAATAGTTTAAATAAAATGTTGTGGTGAAGAAAAGAGAGAGCT
CCACCGCGGTGGCGGCCGCTCTAGAACTAGTGGATCCCCCGGGCTGCAGGAATTCGATATCAAGCTTATC
GATACCGTCGACCTCGAGGGGGGGCCCGGTACCCAGCTTTTGTTCCCTTTAGTGAGGGTTAATTGCGCGC
TTGGCGTAATCATGGTCATAGCTGTTTCCTGTGTGAAATTGTTATCCGCTCACAATTCCACACAACATAC
GAGCCGGAAGCATAAAGTGTAAAGCCTGGGGTGCCTAATGAGTGAGCTAACTCACATTAATTGCGTTGCG
CTCACTGCCCGCTTTCCAGTCGGGAAACCTGTCGTGCCAGCTGCATTAATGAATCGGCCAACGCGCGGGG
AGAGGCGGTTTGCGTATTGGGCGCTCTTCCGCTTCCTCGCTCACTGACTCGCTGCGCTCGGTCGTTCGGC
TGCGGCGAGCGGTATCAGCTCACTCAAAGGCGGTAATACGGTTATCCACAGAATCAGGGGATAACGCAGG
AAAGAACATGTGAGCAAAAGGCCAGCAAAAGGCCAGGAACCGTAAAAAGGCCGCGTTGCTGGCGTTTTTC
CATAGGCTCCGCCCCCCTGACGAGCATCACAAAAATCGACGCTCAAGTCAGAGGTGGCGAAACCCGACAG
GACTATAAAGATACCAGGCGTTTCCCCCTGGAAGCTCCCTCGTGCGCTCTCCTGTTCCGACCCTGCCGCT
TACCGGATACCTGTCCGCCTTTCTCCCTTCGGGAAGCGTGGCGCTTTCTCATAGCTCACGCTGTAGGTAT
CTCAGTTCGGTGTAGGTCGTTCGCTCCAAGCTGGGCTGTGTGCACGAACCCCCCGTTCAGCCCGACCGCT
GCGCCTTATCCGGTAACTATCGTCTTGAGTCCAACCCGGTAAGACACGACTTATCGCCACTGGCAGCAGC
CACTGGTAACAGGATTAGCAGAGCGAGGTATGTAGGCGGTGCTACAGAGTTCTTGAAGTGGTGGCCTAAC
TACGGCTACACTAGAAGGACAGTATTTGGTATCTGCGCTCTGCTGAAGCCAGTTACCTTCGGAAAAAGAG
TTGGTAGCTCTTGATCCGGCAAACAAACCACCGCTGGTAGCGGTGGTTTTTTTGTTTGCAAGCAGCAGAT
TACGCGCAGAAAAAAAGGATCTCAAGAAGATCCTTTGATCTTTTCTACGGGGTCTGACGCTCAGTGGAAC
GAAAACTCACGTTAAGGGATTTTGGTCATGAGATTATCAAAAAGGATCTTCACCTAGATCCTTTTAAATT
AAAAATGAAGTTTTAAATCAATCTAAAGTATATATGAGTAAACTTGGTCTGACAG
Features (pLannotate 1.2.2; 15 found; start..end, strand, type, name):
      1..861     -  CDS            AmpR: β-lactamase; bla; confers resistance to ampicillin, carbenicillin, and related antibiotics
    862..966     -  promoter       AmpR promoter: bla
   1019..1447    -  rep_origin     f1 ori (sequence partly withheld): f1 bacteriophage origin of replication; arrow indicates direction of (+) strand synthesis
   1452..1607    -  CDS            lacZα (fragment): LacZα fragment of β-galactosidase; lacZ fragment
   1615..1633    +  promoter       T7 promoter: promoter for bacteriophage T7 RNA polymerase
   2453..3169    +  CDS            SGFP2: SGFP2 is a basic (constitutively fluorescent) green fluorescent protein published in 2007, derived from Aequorea victoria. It has moderate acid sensitivity.
   3659..3694    +  CDS            BC2 tag: nanobody epitope tag corresponding to amino acids 16-27 of human β-catenin (Traenkle et al., 2015)
   3686..3850    +  CDS            arm (fragment): ARM_DROME - Experimental evidence at protein level: Swiss-Prot protein existence level 1. Isoform neural may associate with CadN and participate in the transmission of developmental information. Can associate with alpha- catenin. Isoform cytoplasmic accumulates through wg signaling; arm function in wg signal transduction is required early in development for determination of neuroblast fate. Arm and Abl proteins function cooperatively at adherens junctions in both the CNS and epidermis. From Drosophila melanogaster (Fruit fly).
   3963..4070    +  misc_feature   MCS: pBluescript multiple cloning site
   4083..4101    -  promoter       T3 promoter: promoter for bacteriophage T3 RNA polymerase
   4146..4162    -  protein_bind   lac operator: The lac repressor binds to the lac operator to inhibit transcription in E. coli. This inhibition can be relieved by adding lactose or isopropyl-β-D-thiogalactopyranoside (IPTG). lac repressor encoded by lacI
   4170..4200    -  promoter       lac promoter: promoter for the E. coli lac operon
   4215..4236    -  protein_bind   CAP binding site: CAP binding activates transcription in the presence of cAMP. E. coli catabolite activator protein
   4249..4341    -  CDS            lacI (fragment): lac repressor; lacI; The lac repressor binds to the lac operator to inhibit transcription in E. coli. This inhibition can be relieved by adding lactose or isopropyl-β-D-thiogalactopyranoside (IPTG).
   4524..5112    -  rep_origin     ori: high-copy-number ColE1/pMB1/pBR322/pUC origin of replication
