>Addgene plasmid #153430 | pRepair-SGFP2-CTNNB1 | addgene full sequence | sequence record 305620 | Addgene NGS Result
TTACCAATGCTTAATCAGTGAGGCACCTATCTCAGCGATCTGTCTATTTCGTTCATCCATAGTTGCCTGA
CTCCCCGTCGTGTAGATAACTACGATACGGGAGGGCTTACCATCTGGCCCCAGTGCTGCAATGATACCGC
GAGACCCACGCTCACCGGCTCCAGATTTATCAGCAATAAACCAGCCAGCCGGAAGGGCCGAGCGCAGAAG
TGGTCCTGCAACTTTATCCGCCTCCATCCAGTCTATTAATTGTTGCCGGGAAGCTAGAGTAAGTAGTTCG
CCAGTTAATAGTTTGCGCAACGTTGTTGCCATTGCTACAGGCATCGTGGTGTCACGCTCGTCGTTTGGTA
TGGCTTCATTCAGCTCCGGTTCCCAACGATCAAGGCGAGTTACATGATCCCCCATGTTGTGCAAAAAAGC
GGTTAGCTCCTTCGGTCCTCCGATCGTTGTCAGAAGTAAGTTGGCCGCAGTGTTATCACTCATGGTTATG
GCAGCACTGCATAATTCTCTTACTGTCATGCCATCCGTAAGATGCTTTTCTGTGACTGGTGAGTACTCAA
CCAAGTCATTCTGAGAATAGTGTATGCGGCGACCGAGTTGCTCTTGCCCGGCGTCAATACGGGATAATAC
CGCGCCACATAGCAGAACTTTAAAAGTGCTCATCATTGGAAAACGTTCTTCGGGGCGAAAACTCTCAAGG
ATCTTACCGCTGTTGAGATCCAGTTCGATGTAACCCACTCGTGCACCCAACTGATCTTCAGCATCTTTTA
CTTTCACCAGCGTTTCTGGGTGAGCAAAAACAGGAAGGCAAAATGCCGCAAAAAAGGGAATAAGGGCGAC
ACGGAAATGTTGAATACTCATACTCTTCCTTTTTCAATATTATTGAAGCATTTATCAGGGTTATTGTCTC
ATGAGCGGATACATATTTGAATGTATTTAGAAAAATAAACAAATAGGGGTTCCGCGCACATTTCCCCGAA
AAGTGCCACCTAAATTGTAAGCGTTAATATTTTGTTAAAATTCGCGTTAAATTTTTGTTAAATCAGCTCA
TTTTTTAACCAATAGGCCGAAATCGGCAAAATCCCTTATAAATCAAAAGAATAGACCGAGATAGGGT
[37 nt withheld, positions 1118-1154]
AAAGAACGTGGACTCCAACGTCAAAGG
[49 nt withheld, positions 1182-1230]
T
[91 nt withheld, positions 1232-1322]
G
[124 nt withheld, positions 1324-1447]
CCCATTCGCCATTCAGGCTGCGCAACTGTTGGGAAGGGCGATCGGTGCGGGCCTCTTCGCTATTACGCCA
GCTGGCGAAAGGGGGATGTGCTGCAAGGCGATTAAGTTGGGTAACGCCAGGGTTTTCCCAGTCACGACGT
TGTAAAACGACGGCCAGTGAATTGTAATACGACTCACTATAGGGCGAATTGGAGCTGATGCAGTTTTTTT
CAATATTGCACAATAAAGGCAAAATACGGACAAATTAGATGATAAGATTTATATAAATTTTTAAAATATT
GATCAAAATATGTATCCATATTGGTAATATTTGTATTTATAATAAATCATTGCTGTAAATTTGAACTTAG
AAAAATTTTACTAATAAAGGTGCTTTTGTGTTGCAAACTTTCATTTGAAAAGTAATTTTTCTTTGTACCA
AAAAATCTAAAATTCGCTATTCTAGTCACCAAAATTTGCTTTATGAAAAATAATTTTTGATGGCACTATA
TCAGAAAACAACTTGTTAAAGAAAATGTGGAGTTTTTAAAATCCCACTGTACCTCTGTTATCCAAAGGGG
ATCTGTGAATTTTTCTGTGAAAGGTTAAAAAAGGAGAGACCTTTAGGAATTCAGAGAGCAGCTGATTTTT
GAATAGTGTTTTCCCCTCCCTGGCTTTTATTATTACAACTCTGTGCTTTTTCATCACCATCCTGAATATC
TATAATTAATATTTATACTATTAATAAAAAGACATTTTTGGTAAGGAGGAGTTTTCACTGAAGTTCAGCA
GTGATGGAGCTGTGGTTGAGGTGTCTGGAGGAGACCATGAGGTCTGCGTTTCACTAACCTGGTAAAAGAG
GATATGGGTTTTTTTTGTGGGTGTAATAGTGACATTTAACAGGTATCCCAGTGACTTAGGAGTATTAATC
AAGCTAAATTTAAATCCTAATGACTTTTGATTAACTTTTTTTAGGGTATTTGAAGTATACCATACAACTG
TTTTGAAAATCCAGCGTGGACAATGGTGAGCAAGGGCGAGGAGCTGTTCACCGGGGTGGTGCCCATCCTG
GTCGAGCTGGACGGCGACGTAAACGGCCACAAGTTCAGCGTGTCCGGCGAGGGCGAGGGCGATGCCACCT
ACGGCAAGCTGACCCTGAAGTTCATCTGCACCACCGGCAAGCTGCCCGTGCCCTGGCCCACCCTCGTGAC
CACCCTGACCTACGGCGTGCAGTGCTTCGCCCGCTACCCCGACCACATGAAGCAGCACGACTTCTTCAAG
TCCGCCATGCCCGAAGGCTACGTCCAGGAGCGCACCATCTTCTTCAAGGACGACGGCAACTACAAGACCC
GCGCCGAGGTGAAGTTCGAGGGCGACACCCTGGTGAACCGCATCGAGCTGAAGGGCATCGACTTCAAGGA
GGACGGCAACATCCTGGGGCACAAGCTGGAGTACAACTACAACAGCCACAACGTCTATATCACCGCCGAC
AAGCAGAAGAACGGCATCAAGGCCAACTTCAAGATCCGCCACAACATCGAGGACGGCGGCGTGCAGCTCG
CCGACCACTACCAGCAGAACACCCCCATCGGCGACGGCCCCGTGCTGCTGCCCGACAACCACTACCTGAG
CACCCAGTCCAAGCTGAGCAAAGACCCCAACGAGAAGCGCGATCACATGGTCCTGCTGGAGTTCGTGACC
GCCGCCGGGATCACTCTCGGCATGGACGAGCTGTACAAGATGGCTACTCAAGGTTTGTGTCATTAAATCT
TTAGTTACTGAATTGGGGCTCTGCTTCGTTGCCATTAAGCCAGTCTGGCTGAGATCCCCCTGCTTTCCTC
TCTCCCTGCTTACTTGTCAGGCTACCTTTTGCTCCATTTTCTGCTCACTCCTCCTAATGGCTTGGTGAAA
TAGCAAACAAGCCACCAGCAGGAATCTAGTCTGGATGACTGCTTCTGGAGCCTGGATGCAGTACCATTCT
TCCACTGATTCAGTGAGTAACTGTTAGGTGGTTCCCTAAGGGATTAGGTATTTCATCACTGAGCTAACCC
TGGCTATCATTCTGCTTTTCTTGGCTGTCTTTCAGATTTGACTTTATTTCTAAAAATATTTCAATGGGTC
ATATCACAGATTCTTTTTTTTTAAATTAAAGTAACATTTCCAATCTACTAATGCTAATACTGTTTCGTAT
TTATAGCTGATTTGATGGAGTTGGACATGGCCATGGAACCAGACAGAAAAGCGGCTGTTAGTCACTGGCA
GCAACAGTCTTACCTGGACTCTGGAATCCATTCTGGTGCCACTACCACAGCTCCTTCTCTGAGTGGTAAA
GGCAATCCTGAGGAAGAGGATGTGGATACCTCCCAAGTCCTGTATGAGTGGGAACAGGGATTTTCTCAGT
CCTTCACTCAAGAACAAGTAGCTGGTAAGAGTATTATTTTTCATTGCCTTACTGAAAGTCAGAATGCAGT
TTTGAGAACTAAAAAGTTAGTGTATAATAGTTTAAATAAAATGTTGTGGTGAAGAAAAGAGAGAGCTCCA
CCGCGGTGGCGGCCGCTCTAGAACTAGTGGATCCCCCGGGCTGCAGGAATTCGATATCAAGCTTATCGAT
ACCGTCGACCTCGAGGGGGGGCCCGGTACCAGCTTTTGTTCCCTTTAGTGAGGGTTAATTTCGAGCTTGG
CGTAATCATGGTCATAGCTGTTTCCTGTGTGAAATTGTTATCCGCTCACAATTCCACACAACATACGAGC
CGGAAGCATAAAGTGTAAAGCCTGGGGTGCCTAATGAGTGAGCTAACTCACATTAATTGCGTTGCGCTCA
CTGCCCGCTTTCCAGTCGGGAAACCTGTCGTGCCAGCTGCATTAATGAATCGGCCAACGCGCGGGGAGAG
GCGGTTTGCGTATTGGGCGCTCTTCCGCTTCCTCGCTCACTGACTCGCTGCGCTCGGTCGTTCGGCTGCG
GCGAGCGGTATCAGCTCACTCAAAGGCGGTAATACGGTTATCCACAGAATCAGGGGATAACGCAGGAAAG
AACATGTGAGCAAAAGGCCAGCAAAAGGCCAGGAACCGTAAAAAGGCCGCGTTGCTGGCGTTTTTCCATA
GGCTCCGCCCCCCTGACGAGCATCACAAAAATCGACGCTCAAGTCAGAGGTGGCGAAACCCGACAGGACT
ATAAAGATACCAGGCGTTTCCCCCTGGAAGCTCCCTCGTGCGCTCTCCTGTTCCGACCCTGCCGCTTACC
GGATACCTGTCCGCCTTTCTCCCTTCGGGAAGCGTGGCGCTTTCTCATAGCTCACGCTGTAGGTATCTCA
GTTCGGTGTAGGTCGTTCGCTCCAAGCTGGGCTGTGTGCACGAACCCCCCGTTCAGCCCGACCGCTGCGC
CTTATCCGGTAACTATCGTCTTGAGTCCAACCCGGTAAGACACGACTTATCGCCACTGGCAGCAGCCACT
GGTAACAGGATTAGCAGAGCGAGGTATGTAGGCGGTGCTACAGAGTTCTTGAAGTGGTGGCCTAACTACG
GCTACACTAGAAGAACAGTATTTGGTATCTGCGCTCTGCTGAAGCCAGTTACCTTCGGAAAAAGAGTTGG
TAGCTCTTGATCCGGCAAACAAACCACCGCTGGTAGCGGTGGTTTTTTTGTTTGCAAGCAGCAGATTACG
CGCAGAAAAAAAGGATCTCAAGAAGATCCTTTGATCTTTTCTACGGGGTCTGACGCTCAGTGGAACGAAA
ACTCACGTTAAGGGATTTTGGTCATGAGATTATCAAAAAGGATCTTCACCTAGATCCTTTTAAATTAAAA
ATGAAGTTTTAAATCAATCTAAAGTATATATGAGTAAACTTGGTCTGACAG
Features (pLannotate 1.2.2; 15 found; start..end, strand, type, name):
      1..861     -  CDS            AmpR: β-lactamase; bla; confers resistance to ampicillin, carbenicillin, and related antibiotics
    862..966     -  promoter       AmpR promoter: bla
   1019..1447    -  rep_origin     f1 ori (sequence partly withheld): f1 bacteriophage origin of replication; arrow indicates direction of (+) strand synthesis
   1452..1609    -  CDS            lacZα (fragment): LacZα fragment of β-galactosidase; lacZ fragment
   1612..1630    +  promoter       T7 promoter: promoter for bacteriophage T7 RNA polymerase
   2450..3166    +  CDS            SGFP2: SGFP2 is a basic (constitutively fluorescent) green fluorescent protein published in 2007, derived from Aequorea victoria. It has moderate acid sensitivity.
   3656..3691    +  CDS            BC2 tag: nanobody epitope tag corresponding to amino acids 16-27 of human β-catenin (Traenkle et al., 2015)
   3683..3847    +  CDS            arm (fragment): ARM_DROME - Experimental evidence at protein level: Swiss-Prot protein existence level 1. Isoform neural may associate with CadN and participate in the transmission of developmental information. Can associate with alpha- catenin. Isoform cytoplasmic accumulates through wg signaling; arm function in wg signal transduction is required early in development for determination of neuroblast fate. Arm and Abl proteins function cooperatively at adherens junctions in both the CNS and epidermis. From Drosophila melanogaster (Fruit fly).
   3960..4067    +  misc_feature   MCS: pBluescript multiple cloning site
   4079..4097    -  promoter       T3 promoter: promoter for bacteriophage T3 RNA polymerase
   4142..4158    -  protein_bind   lac operator: The lac repressor binds to the lac operator to inhibit transcription in E. coli. This inhibition can be relieved by adding lactose or isopropyl-β-D-thiogalactopyranoside (IPTG). lac repressor encoded by lacI
   4166..4196    -  promoter       lac promoter: promoter for the E. coli lac operon
   4211..4232    -  protein_bind   CAP binding site: CAP binding activates transcription in the presence of cAMP. E. coli catabolite activator protein
   4245..4337    -  CDS            lacI (fragment): lac repressor; lacI; The lac repressor binds to the lac operator to inhibit transcription in E. coli. This inhibition can be relieved by adding lactose or isopropyl-β-D-thiogalactopyranoside (IPTG).
   4520..5108    -  rep_origin     ori: high-copy-number ColE1/pMB1/pBR322/pUC origin of replication
