[The description below was written by a language model from this plasmid's Addgene catalogue record and pLannotate feature annotations shown in this document.]
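Description:
pRepair-SGFP2-CTNNB1 is a CRISPR homology-directed repair donor built in the pBluescript KS(+) cloning backbone, designed to place the green fluorescent protein SGFP2 at the N-terminus of endogenous human β-catenin (CTNNB1). It is a roughly 5.3 kb plasmid maintained in E. coli through a high-copy ColE1/pUC-type origin and selected with ampicillin via the β-lactamase gene. The backbone also carries the usual pBluescript elements: an f1 phage origin, the lac promoter/operator with a disrupted lacZα fragment, remnants of the multiple cloning site, and flanking T7 and T3 promoters. None of these has a role in mammalian cells.

The approximately 2.3 kb insert consists of the SGFP2 coding sequence flanked by CTNNB1 homology arms, which the depositor amplified from HEK293 genomic DNA. The unannotated stretch upstream of SGFP2 presumably corresponds to the 5' arm. Downstream, the automated annotation calls a "BC2 tag" and a Drosophila armadillo fragment. These are best read as matches to native β-catenin N-terminal coding sequence within the 3' arm, since the BC2 epitope derives from human β-catenin and armadillo is its fly orthologue, not as added parts. No mammalian promoter or selection marker is annotated, consistent with a donor whose tag is expressed only after in-frame integration at the CTNNB1 locus, under endogenous regulation. The guide RNA and Cas9 must be supplied separately.

The catalogue insert name mentions mTurquoise2, but the plasmid name, purpose, tag field and both sequence annotations all indicate SGFP2. The depositor and sequencing-derived records differ by only a few bases. The associated work used the construct for quantitative live-cell imaging of endogenous WNT/CTNNB1 signalling dynamics.
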