Addgene plasmid #153430: pRepair-SGFP2-CTNNB1
Purpose: Homology Directed Repair construct for N-terminal tagging of hsCTNNB1 with SGFP2
Depositing lab: Renee van Amerongen. Depositing organization: University of Amsterdam. Publication: Quantitative live-cell imaging and computational modeling shed new light on endogenous WNT/CTNNB1 signaling dynamics. de Man SM, Zwanenburg G, van der Wal T, Hink MA, van Amerongen R. Elife. 2021 Jun 30;10. pii: 66440. doi: 10.7554/eLife.66440. PubMed 34190040.
Backbone
  Vector backbone: pBluescript KS (+)
  Backbone manufacturer: stratagene
  Backbone size w/o insert (bp): 2965
  Total vector size (bp): 5282
  Vector type: CRISPR ; HDR donor template
Growth in bacteria
  Bacterial resistance: Ampicillin, 100 μg/mL
  Growth temperature: 37°C
  Growth strain: DH5alpha
  Copy number: High Copy
Gene/Insert
  Gene/Insert name: CTNNB1 homology arms and mTurquoise2 coding sequence (alt name: CTNNB1)
  Species: H. sapiens (human)
  Insert size (bp): 2317
  Entrez Gene: CTNNB1 (a.k.a. CTNNB, EVR7, MRD19, NEDSDV, armadillo)
  Tag / fusion protein: SGFP2 (N terminal on insert)
Terms and licenses: Academic/Nonprofit Terms; Industry Terms: Not Available to Industry
Depositor comments: SGFP2 was cloned from pSGFP2-C1 (Dorus Gadella, Plasmid #22881) Homology arms were cloned from genomic HEK293 DNA. Please visit https://www.biorxiv.org/content/10.1101/2020.05.28.120543v1 for bioRxiv preprint.
How to cite: pRepair-SGFP2-CTNNB1 was a gift from Renee van Amerongen (Addgene plasmid # 153430 ; http://n2t.net/addgene:153430 ; RRID:Addgene_153430)
